Addgene plasmid #126207: Green Glifon600
Purpose: green fluorescent glucose sensor for mammalian cells
Depositing lab: Tetsuya Kitaguchi. Depositing organization: Tokyo Institute of Technology (Inactive). Publication: Green Fluorescent Protein-Based Glucose Indicators Report Glucose Dynamics in Living Cells. Mita M, Ito M, Harada K, Sugawara I, Ueda H, Tsuboi T, Kitaguchi T. Anal Chem. 2019 Apr 2;91(7):4821-4830. doi: 10.1021/acs.analchem.9b00447. Epub 2019 Mar 22. PubMed 30869867.
Backbone
  Vector backbone: pcDNA3.1(-)
  Backbone size w/o insert (bp): 5400
  Vector type: Mammalian Expression
Growth in bacteria
  Bacterial resistance: Ampicillin, 100 μg/mL
  Growth temperature: 37°C
  Growth strain: DH5alpha
  Copy number: High Copy
Gene/Insert
  Gene/Insert name: Green Glifon600
  Insert size (bp): 1700
Terms and licenses: Academic/Nonprofit Terms; Industry Terms: Not Available to Industry
How to cite: Green Glifon600 was a gift from Tetsuya Kitaguchi (Addgene plasmid # 126207 ; http://n2t.net/addgene:126207 ; RRID:Addgene_126207)
