[The description below was written by a language model from this plasmid's Addgene catalogue record and pLannotate feature annotations shown in this document.]
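Description:
Green Glifon600 is a mammalian expression plasmid built on the pcDNA3.1(-) backbone that encodes a genetically encoded, single-fluorophore green fluorescent glucose indicator for use in living mammalian cells. It is maintained in E. coli through a high-copy ColE1/pUC-type origin and an ampicillin resistance gene (β-lactamase with its own promoter). An f1 origin is also present. For selection in mammalian cells, the backbone carries a neomycin/kanamycin phosphotransferase gene driven by the SV40 enhancer/early promoter and terminated by an SV40 polyadenylation signal. The short annotated matches to bom, an HIV-1 LTR, ble, lacI and the lac promoter/operator region appear to be residual backbone sequence or chance fragment hits, not functional elements.

The roughly 1.7 kb sensor cassette is transcribed from the human cytomegalovirus immediate-early enhancer and promoter and ends at the bovine growth hormone polyadenylation signal. A T7 promoter lies just upstream of the coding region. The feature table shows the open reading frame as three consecutive segments: an N-terminal portion of a Venus/YFP-family fluorescent protein, a large fragment of E. coli MglB (the periplasmic D-galactose/D-glucose binding protein), and a C-terminal YFP-family fragment. This arrangement indicates that the sugar-binding domain is inserted within the fluorescent protein, so that a conformational change on glucose binding can be transmitted to the chromophore environment and read out as a change in fluorescence intensity. The record does not give the exact fluorescent protein variant, the linker sequences, or the sensor's affinity. Its stated use is monitoring glucose dynamics by fluorescence imaging in transfected mammalian cells.
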