Features (pLannotate 1.2.2; 22 found; start..end, strand, type, name):
     28..80      -  misc_feature   bom (fragment): basis of mobility region from pBR322
    235..614     +  enhancer       CMV enhancer: human cytomegalovirus immediate early enhancer
    615..818     +  promoter       CMV promoter: human cytomegalovirus (CMV) immediate early promoter
    814..847     +  LTR            5' LTR (truncated) (fragment): truncated 5' long terminal repeat (LTR) from HIV-1
    863..881     +  promoter       T7 promoter: promoter for bacteriophage T7 RNA polymerase
    927..1356    +  CDS            VN155(I152L) (fragment): improved N-terminal fragment of mVenus for use in bimolecular fluorescence complementation (BiFC) (Kodama and Hu, 2010)
   1374..2291    +  CDS            mglB (fragment): DGAL_ECOLI - Experimental evidence at protein level: Swiss-Prot protein existence level 1. This protein is involved in the active transport of galactose and glucose. It plays a role in the chemotaxis towards the two sugars by interacting with the trg chemoreceptor. From Escherichia coli (strain K12).
   2301..2579    +  CDS            EYFP (fragment): enhanced YFP mammalian codon-optimized
   2616..2840    +  polyA_signal   bGH poly(A) signal: bovine growth hormone polyadenylation signal
   2844..2865    +  promoter       SV40 promoter (fragment): SV40 enhancer and early promoter
   2886..3314    +  rep_origin     f1 ori (sequence partly withheld): f1 bacteriophage origin of replication; arrow indicates direction of (+) strand synthesis
   3328..3657    +  promoter       SV40 promoter: SV40 enhancer and early promoter
   3724..4515    +  CDS            neo: KKA2_KLEPN - Also known as kan, nptII. Experimental evidence at protein level: Swiss-Prot protein existence level 1. Resistance to kanamycin, neomycin, paromomycin, ribostamycin, butirosin and gentamicin B. From Klebsiella pneumoniae.
   4539..4697    +  CDS            ble (fragment): BLE_KLEPN - Experimental evidence at protein level: Swiss-Prot protein existence level 1. Binding protein with a strong affinity to the bleomycin family of antibiotics. Binds to CL990; an antimitotic-antibiotic compound. From Klebsiella pneumoniae.
   4692..4813    +  polyA_signal   SV40 poly(A) signal: SV40 polyadenylation signal
   4886..4902    -  protein_bind   lac operator: The lac repressor binds to the lac operator to inhibit transcription in E. coli. This inhibition can be relieved by adding lactose or isopropyl-β-D-thiogalactopyranoside (IPTG). lac repressor encoded by lacI
   4910..4940    -  promoter       lac promoter: promoter for the E. coli lac operon
   4955..4976    -  protein_bind   CAP binding site: CAP binding activates transcription in the presence of cAMP. E. coli catabolite activator protein
   4989..5081    -  CDS            lacI (fragment): lac repressor; lacI; The lac repressor binds to the lac operator to inhibit transcription in E. coli. This inhibition can be relieved by adding lactose or isopropyl-β-D-thiogalactopyranoside (IPTG).
   5264..5852    -  rep_origin     ori: high-copy-number ColE1/pMB1/pBR322/pUC origin of replication
   6023..6883    -  CDS            AmpR: β-lactamase; bla; confers resistance to ampicillin, carbenicillin, and related antibiotics
   6884..6988    -  promoter       AmpR promoter: bla
>Addgene plasmid #126207 | Green Glifon600 | addgene full sequence | sequence record 246277 | Addgene NGS Result
GACGGATCGGGAGATCTCCCGATCCCCTATGGTGCACTCTCAGTACAATCTGCTCTGATGCCGCATAGTT
AAGCCAGTATCTGCTCCCTGCTTGTGTGTTGGAGGTCGCTGAGTAGTGCGCGAGCAAAATTTAAGCTACA
ACAAGGCAAGGCTTGACCGACAATTGCATGAAGAATCTGCTTAGGGTTAGGCGTTTTGCGCTGCTTCGCG
ATGTACGGGCCAGATATACGCGTTGACATTGATTATTGACTAGTTATTAATAGTAATCAATTACGGGGTC
ATTAGTTCATAGCCCATATATGGAGTTCCGCGTTACATAACTTACGGTAAATGGCCCGCCTGGCTGACCG
CCCAACGACCCCCGCCCATTGACGTCAATAATGACGTATGTTCCCATAGTAACGCCAATAGGGACTTTCC
ATTGACGTCAATGGGTGGAGTATTTACGGTAAACTGCCCACTTGGCAGTACATCAAGTGTATCATATGCC
AAGTACGCCCCCTATTGACGTCAATGACGGTAAATGGCCCGCCTGGCATTATGCCCAGTACATGACCTTA
TGGGACTTTCCTACTTGGCAGTACATCTACGTATTAGTCATCGCTATTACCATGGTGATGCGGTTTTGGC
AGTACATCAATGGGCGTGGATAGCGGTTTGACTCACGGGGATTTCCAAGTCTCCACCCCATTGACGTCAA
TGGGAGTTTGTTTTGGCACCAAAATCAACGGGACTTTCCAAAATGTCGTAACAACTCCGCCCCATTGACG
CAAATGGGCGGTAGGCGTGTACGGTGGGAGGTCTATATAAGCAGAGCTCTCTGGCTAACTAGAGAACCCA
CTGCTTACTGGCTTATCGAAATTAATACGACTCACTATAGGGAGACCCAAGCTGGCTAGCGTTTAAACGG
GCCCTCTAGACTCGAGATGGTGAGCAAGGGCGAGGAGCTGTTCACCGGGGTGGTGCCCATCCTGGTCGAG
CTGGACGGCGACGTAAACGGCCACAAGTTCAGCGTGTCCGGCGAGGGCGAGGGCGATGCCACCTACGGCA
AGCTGACCCTGAAGTTCATCTGCACCACCGGCAAGCTGCCCGTGCCCTGGCCCACCCTCGTGACCACCTT
CGGCTACGGCCTGATGTGCTTCGCCCGCTACCCCGACCACATGAAGCAGCACGACTTCTTCAAGTCCGCC
ATGCCCGAAGGCTACGTCCAGGAGCGCACCATCTTCTTCAAGGACGACGGCAACTACAAGACCCGCGCCG
AGGTGAAGTTCGAGGGCGACACCCTGGTGAACCGCATCGAGCTGAAGGGCATCGACTTCAAGGAGGACGG
CAACATCCTGGGGCACAAGCTGGAGTTTGGTCTCCTGGGAGTTGATACTAGCATTGGTGTAACAATCTAT
AAGTACGACGATTATTATATGTCTGTAGTGCGCAAGGCTATTGAGCAAGATGCGAAAGCCGCGCCAGATG
TTCAGCTGCTGATGAATGATTCTCAGAATGACCAGTCCAAGCAGAACGATCAGATCGACGTATTGCTGGC
GAAAGGGGTGAAGGCACTGGCAATCAACCTGGTTGACCCGGCAGCTGCGGGTACGGTGATTGAGAAAGCG
CGTGGGCAAAACGTGCCGGTGGTTTTCTTCAACAAAGAACCGTCTCGTAAGGCGCTGGATAGCTACGACA
AAGCCTACTACGTTGGCACTGACTCCAAAGAGTCCGGCATTATTCAAGGCGATTTGATTGCTAAACACTG
GGCGGCGAATCAGGGTTGGGATCTGAACAAAGACGGTCAGATTCAGTTCGTACTGCTGAAAGGTGAACCG
GGCCATCCGGATGCAGAAGCACGTACCACTTACGTGATTAAAGAATTGAACGATAAAGGCATCAAAACTG
AACAGTTACAGTTAGATACCGCAATGTGGGACACCGCTCAGGCGAAAGATAAGATGGACGCCTGGCTGTC
TGGCCCGAACGCCAACAAAATCGAAGTGGTTATCGCCAACAACGATGCGATGGCAATGGGCGCGGTTGAA
GCGCTGAAAGCACACAACAAGTCCAGCATTCCGGTGTTTGGCGTCGATGCGCTGCCAGAAGCGCTGGCGC
TGGTGAAATCCGGTGCACTGGCGGGCACCGTACTGAACGATGCTAACAACCAGGCGAAAGCGACCTTTGA
TCTGGCGAAAAACCTGGCCGATGGTAAAGGTGCGGCTGATGGCACCAACTGGAAAATCGACAACAAAGTG
GTCCGCGTACCTTATGTTGGCGTAGATAAAGACAACCTGGCTGAGTTCAGCGAGGTGGATAGCCACAACG
TCTATATCATGGCCGACAAGCAGAAGAACGGCATCAAGGTGAACTTCAAGATCCGCCACAACATCGAGGA
CGGCAGCGTGCAGCTCGCCGACCACTACCAGCAGAACACCCCCATCGGCGACGGCCCCGTGCTGCTGCCC
GACAACCACTACCTGAGCTACCAGTCCGCCCTGAGCAAAGACCCCAACGAGAAGCGCGATCACATGGTCC
TGCTGGAGTTCGTGACCGCCGCCGGGATCACTCTCGGCATGGACGAGCTGTACAAGTAATTCGAAGCTTA
AGTTTAAACCGCTGATCAGCCTCGACTGTGCCTTCTAGTTGCCAGCCATCTGTTGTTTGCCCCTCCCCCG
TGCCTTCCTTGACCCTGGAAGGTGCCACTCCCACTGTCCTTTCCTAATAAAATGAGGAAATTGCATCGCA
TTGTCTGAGTAGGTGTCATTCTATTCTGGGGGGTGGGGTGGGGCAGGACAGCAAGGGGGAGGATTGGGAA
GACAATAGCAGGCATGCTGGGGATGCGGTGGGCTCTATGGCTTCTGAGGCGGAAAGAACCAGCTGGGGCT
CTAGGGGGTATCCCC
[124 nt withheld, positions 2886-3009]
C
[91 nt withheld, positions 3011-3101]
A
[49 nt withheld, positions 3103-3151]
CCTTTGACGTTGGAGTCCACGTTCTTT
[37 nt withheld, positions 3179-3215]
ACCCTATCTCGGTCTATTCTTTTGATTTATAAGGGATTTTGCCGATTTCGGCCTATTGGTTAAAAAATGA
GCTGATTTAACAAAAATTTAACGCGAATTAATTCTGTGGAATGTGTGTCAGTTAGGGTGTGGAAAGTCCC
CAGGCTCCCCAGCAGGCAGAAGTATGCAAAGCATGCATCTCAATTAGTCAGCAACCAGGTGTGGAAAGTC
CCCAGGCTCCCCAGCAGGCAGAAGTATGCAAAGCATGCATCTCAATTAGTCAGCAACCATAGTCCCGCCC
CTAACTCCGCCCATCCCGCCCCTAACTCCGCCCAGTTCCGCCCATTCTCCGCCCCATGGCTGACTAATTT
TTTTTATTTATGCAGAGGCCGAGGCCGCCTCTGCCTCTGAGCTATTCCAGAAGTAGTGAGGAGGCTTTTT
TGGAGGCCTAGGCTTTTGCAAAAAGCTCCCGGGAGCTTGTATATCCATTTTCGGATCTGATCAAGAGACA
GGATGAGGATCGTTTCGCATGATTGAACAAGATGGATTGCACGCAGGTTCTCCGGCCGCTTGGGTGGAGA
GGCTATTCGGCTATGACTGGGCACAACAGACAATCGGCTGCTCTGATGCCGCCGTGTTCCGGCTGTCAGC
GCAGGGGCGCCCGGTTCTTTTTGTCAAGACCGACCTGTCCGGTGCCCTGAATGAACTGCAGGACGAGGCA
GCGCGGCTATCGTGGCTGGCCACGACGGGCGTTCCTTGCGCAGCTGTGCTCGACGTTGTCACTGAAGCGG
GAAGGGACTGGCTGCTATTGGGCGAAGTGCCGGGGCAGGATCTCCTGTCATCTCACCTTGCTCCTGCCGA
GAAAGTATCCATCATGGCTGATGCAATGCGGCGGCTGCATACGCTTGATCCGGCTACCTGCCCATTCGAC
CACCAAGCGAAACATCGCATCGAGCGAGCACGTACTCGGATGGAAGCCGGTCTTGTCGATCAGGATGATC
TGGACGAAGAGCATCAGGGGCTCGCGCCAGCCGAACTGTTCGCCAGGCTCAAGGCGCGCATGCCCGACGG
CGAGGATCTCGTCGTGACCCATGGCGATGCCTGCTTGCCGAATATCATGGTGGAAAATGGCCGCTTTTCT
GGATTCATCGACTGTGGCCGGCTGGGTGTGGCGGACCGCTATCAGGACATAGCGTTGGCTACCCGTGATA
TTGCTGAAGAGCTTGGCGGCGAATGGGCTGACCGCTTCCTCGTGCTTTACGGTATCGCCGCTCCCGATTC
GCAGCGCATCGCCTTCTATCGCCTTCTTGACGAGTTCTTCTGAGCGGGACTCTGGGGTTCGAAATGACCG
ACCAAGCGACGCCCAACCTGCCATCACGAGATTTCGATTCCACCGCCGCCTTCTATGAAAGGTTGGGCTT
CGGAATCGTTTTCCGGGACGCCGGCTGGATGATCCTCCAGCGCGGGGATCTCATGCTGGAGTTCTTCGCC
CACCCCAACTTGTTTATTGCAGCTTATAATGGTTACAAATAAAGCAATAGCATCACAAATTTCACAAATA
AAGCATTTTTTTCACTGCATTCTAGTTGTGGTTTGTCCAAACTCATCAATGTATCTTATCATGTCTGTAT
ACCGTCGACCTCTAGCTAGAGCTTGGCGTAATCATGGTCATAGCTGTTTCCTGTGTGAAATTGTTATCCG
CTCACAATTCCACACAACATACGAGCCGGAAGCATAAAGTGTAAAGCCTGGGGTGCCTAATGAGTGAGCT
AACTCACATTAATTGCGTTGCGCTCACTGCCCGCTTTCCAGTCGGGAAACCTGTCGTGCCAGCTGCATTA
ATGAATCGGCCAACGCGCGGGGAGAGGCGGTTTGCGTATTGGGCGCTCTTCCGCTTCCTCGCTCACTGAC
TCGCTGCGCTCGGTCGTTCGGCTGCGGCGAGCGGTATCAGCTCACTCAAAGGCGGTAATACGGTTATCCA
CAGAATCAGGGGATAACGCAGGAAAGAACATGTGAGCAAAAGGCCAGCAAAAGGCCAGGAACCGTAAAAA
GGCCGCGTTGCTGGCGTTTTTCCATAGGCTCCGCCCCCCTGACGAGCATCACAAAAATCGACGCTCAAGT
CAGAGGTGGCGAAACCCGACAGGACTATAAAGATACCAGGCGTTTCCCCCTGGAAGCTCCCTCGTGCGCT
CTCCTGTTCCGACCCTGCCGCTTACCGGATACCTGTCCGCCTTTCTCCCTTCGGGAAGCGTGGCGCTTTC
TCATAGCTCACGCTGTAGGTATCTCAGTTCGGTGTAGGTCGTTCGCTCCAAGCTGGGCTGTGTGCACGAA
CCCCCCGTTCAGCCCGACCGCTGCGCCTTATCCGGTAACTATCGTCTTGAGTCCAACCCGGTAAGACACG
ACTTATCGCCACTGGCAGCAGCCACTGGTAACAGGATTAGCAGAGCGAGGTATGTAGGCGGTGCTACAGA
GTTCTTGAAGTGGTGGCCTAACTACGGCTACACTAGAAGAACAGTATTTGGTATCTGCGCTCTGCTGAAG
CCAGTTACCTTCGGAAAAAGAGTTGGTAGCTCTTGATCCGGCAAACAAACCACCGCTGGTAGCGGTGGTT
TTTTTGTTTGCAAGCAGCAGATTACGCGCAGAAAAAAAGGATCTCAAGAAGATCCTTTGATCTTTTCTAC
GGGGTCTGACGCTCAGTGGAACGAAAACTCACGTTAAGGGATTTTGGTCATGAGATTATCAAAAAGGATC
TTCACCTAGATCCTTTTAAATTAAAAATGAAGTTTTAAATCAATCTAAAGTATATATGAGTAAACTTGGT
CTGACAGTTACCAATGCTTAATCAGTGAGGCACCTATCTCAGCGATCTGTCTATTTCGTTCATCCATAGT
TGCCTGACTCCCCGTCGTGTAGATAACTACGATACGGGAGGGCTTACCATCTGGCCCCAGTGCTGCAATG
ATACCGCGAGACCCACGCTCACCGGCTCCAGATTTATCAGCAATAAACCAGCCAGCCGGAAGGGCCGAGC
GCAGAAGTGGTCCTGCAACTTTATCCGCCTCCATCCAGTCTATTAATTGTTGCCGGGAAGCTAGAGTAAG
TAGTTCGCCAGTTAATAGTTTGCGCAACGTTGTTGCCATTGCTACAGGCATCGTGGTGTCACGCTCGTCG
TTTGGTATGGCTTCATTCAGCTCCGGTTCCCAACGATCAAGGCGAGTTACATGATCCCCCATGTTGTGCA
AAAAAGCGGTTAGCTCCTTCGGTCCTCCGATCGTTGTCAGAAGTAAGTTGGCCGCAGTGTTATCACTCAT
GGTTATGGCAGCACTGCATAATTCTCTTACTGTCATGCCATCCGTAAGATGCTTTTCTGTGACTGGTGAG
TACTCAACCAAGTCATTCTGAGAATAGTGTATGCGGCGACCGAGTTGCTCTTGCCCGGCGTCAATACGGG
ATAATACCGCGCCACATAGCAGAACTTTAAAAGTGCTCATCATTGGAAAACGTTCTTCGGGGCGAAAACT
CTCAAGGATCTTACCGCTGTTGAGATCCAGTTCGATGTAACCCACTCGTGCACCCAACTGATCTTCAGCA
TCTTTTACTTTCACCAGCGTTTCTGGGTGAGCAAAAACAGGAAGGCAAAATGCCGCAAAAAAGGGAATAA
GGGCGACACGGAAATGTTGAATACTCATACTCTTCCTTTTTCAATATTATTGAAGCATTTATCAGGGTTA
TTGTCTCATGAGCGGATACATATTTGAATGTATTTAGAAAAATAAACAAATAGGGGTTCCGCGCACATTT
CCCCGAAAAGTGCCACCTGACGTC
