>Addgene plasmid #126207 | Green Glifon600 | depositor partial sequence | sequence record 241444 | Green Glifon600 sequence 1840 bps
ATTAATACGACTCACTATAGGGAGACCCAAGCTGGCTAGCGTTTAAACGGGCCCTCTAGACTCGAGATGG
TGAGCAAGGGCGAGGAGCTGTTCACCGGGGTGGTGCCCATCCTGGTCGAGCTGGACGGCGACGTAAACGG
CCACAAGTTCAGCGTGTCCGGCGAGGGCGAGGGCGATGCCACCTACGGCAAGCTGACCCTGAAGTTCATC
TGCACCACCGGCAAGCTGCCCGTGCCCTGGCCCACCCTCGTGACCACCTTCGGCTACGGCCTGATGTGCT
TCGCCCGCTACCCCGACCACATGAAGCAGCACGACTTCTTCAAGTCCGCCATGCCCGAAGGCTACGTCCA
GGAGCGCACCATCTTCTTCAAGGACGACGGCAACTACAAGACCCGCGCCGAGGTGAAGTTCGAGGGCGAC
ACCCTGGTGAACCGCATCGAGCTGAAGGGCATCGACTTCAAGGAGGACGGCAACATCCTGGGGCACAAGC
TGGAGTTTGGTCTCCTGGGAGTTGATACTAGCATTGGTGTAACAATCTATAAGTACGACGATTATTATAT
GTCTGTAGTGCGCAAGGCTATTGAGCAAGATGCGAAAGCCGCGCCAGATGTTCAGCTGCTGATGAATGAT
TCTCAGAATGACCAGTCCAAGCAGAACGATCAGATCGACGTATTGCTGGCGAAAGGGGTGAAGGCACTGG
CAATCAACCTGGTTGACCCGGCAGCTGCGGGTACGGTGATTGAGAAAGCGCGTGGGCAAAACGTGCCGGT
GGTTTTCTTCAACAAAGAACCGTCTCGTAAGGCGCTGGATAGCTACGACAAAGCCTACTACGTTGGCACT
GACTCCAAAGAGTCCGGCATTATTCAAGGCGATTTGATTGCTAAACACTGGGCGGCGAATCAGGGTTGGG
ATCTGAACAAAGACGGTCAGATTCAGTTCGTACTGCTGAAAGGTGAACCGGGCCATCCGGATGCAGAAGC
ACGTACCACTTACGTGATTAAAGAATTGAACGATAAAGGCATCAAAACTGAACAGTTACAGTTAGATACC
GCAATGTGGGACACCGCTCAGGCGAAAGATAAGATGGACGCCTGGCTGTCTGGCCCGAACGCCAACAAAA
TCGAAGTGGTTATCGCCAACAACGATGCGATGGCAATGGGCGCGGTTGAAGCGCTGAAAGCACACAACAA
GTCCAGCATTCCGGTGTTTGGCGTCGATGCGCTGCCAGAAGCGCTGGCGCTGGTGAAATCCGGTGCACTG
GCGGGCACCGTACTGAACGATGCTAACAACCAGGCGAAAGCGACCTTTGATCTGGCGAAAAACCTGGCCG
ATGGTAAAGGTGCGGCTGATGGCACCAACTGGAAAATCGACAACAAAGTGGTCCGCGTACCTTATGTTGG
CGTAGATAAAGACAACCTGGCTGAGTTCAGCGAGGTGGATAGCCACAACGTCTATATCATGGCCGACAAG
CAGAAGAACGGCATCAAGGTGAACTTCAAGATCCGCCACAACATCGAGGACGGCAGCGTGCAGCTCGCCG
ACCACTACCAGCAGAACACCCCCATCGGCGACGGCCCCGTGCTGCTGCCCGACAACCACTACCTGAGCTA
CCAGTCCGCCCTGAGCAAAGACCCCAACGAGAAGCGCGATCACATGGTCCTGCTGGAGTTCGTGACCGCC
GCCGGGATCACTCTCGGCATGGACGAGCTGTACAAGTAATTCGAAGCTTAAGTTTAAACCGCTGATCAGC
CTCGACTGTGCCTTCTAGTTGCCAGCCATCTGTTGTTTGCCCCTCCCCCGTGCCTTCCTTGACCCTGGAA
GGTGCCACTCCCACTGTCCT
